Addgene plasmid #175177: pAAV-CBA-DIO-GCaMP6s-P2A-mBeRFP-WPRE-pA
Purpose: Cre-dependent GCaMP6s and mBeRFP expression
Depositing lab: Bernardo Sabatini. Depositing organization: Harvard Medical School. Publication: Bombesin-like peptide recruits disinhibitory cortical circuits and enhances fear memories. Melzer S, Newmark ER, Mizuno GO, Hyun M, Philson AC, Quiroli E, Righetti B, Gregory MR, Huang KW, Levasseur J, Tian L, Sabatini BL. Cell. 2021 Oct 28;184(22):5622-5634.e25. doi: 10.1016/j.cell.2021.09.013. Epub 2021 Oct 4. PubMed 34610277.
Backbone
  Vector backbone: pAAV
  Total vector size (bp): 7116
  Modifications to backbone: Kozak sequence followed by GCaMP6s-GSG-P2A-mBeRFP inserted in between loxP sites in reverse reading direction, driven by CAG promoter
  Vector type: AAV
Growth in bacteria
  Bacterial resistance: Ampicillin, 100 μg/mL
  Growth temperature: 30°C
  Growth strain: NEB Stable
  Copy number: Unknown
Gene/Insert
  Gene/Insert name: GCaMP6s
  Insert size (bp): 3210
  Promoter: CAG
  Tag / fusion protein: P2A-mBeRFP (C terminal on insert)
  Cloning method: Unknown
  Sequencing primers: 5′ N/A; 3′ N/A
Terms and licenses: Academic/Nonprofit Terms; Industry Terms: Not Available to Industry
Depositor comments: mBeRFP sequence is based on the sequences and mutations described in Yang et al., 2013: Yang, J., Wang, L., Yang, F., Luo, H., Xu, L., Lu, J., Zeng, S., and Zhang, Z. (2013). mBeRFP, an improved large stokes shift red fluorescent protein. PLoS One 8.
How to cite: pAAV-CBA-DIO-GCaMP6s-P2A-mBeRFP-WPRE-pA was a gift from Bernardo Sabatini (Addgene plasmid # 175177 ; http://n2t.net/addgene:175177 ; RRID:Addgene_175177)
