[The description below was written by a language model from this plasmid's Addgene catalogue record and pLannotate feature annotations shown in this document.]
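Description:
pAAV-CBA-DIO-GCaMP6s-P2A-mBeRFP-WPRE-pA is an adeno-associated virus transfer plasmid of about 7.1 kb, built on a pAAV backbone, for Cre-dependent co-expression of the calcium indicator GCaMP6s and the red fluorescent protein mBeRFP. The expression cassette lies between two AAV2 inverted terminal repeats, which allow the intervening DNA to be replicated and packaged into recombinant AAV particles. Outside the ITRs, the plasmid carries a high-copy ColE1/pUC-type origin, an f1 phage origin and a β-lactamase gene for ampicillin selection in E. coli. The record lists a recombination-deficient growth strain, consistent with the usual need to keep ITRs stable.

Transcription is driven by a CAG/CBA-type promoter, annotated as a CMV enhancer fragment, the chicken β-actin promoter and hybrid/chimeric intron fragments. Downstream, the coding unit (Kozak sequence, GCaMP6s, a GSG linker, P2A and mBeRFP) sits in reverse orientation relative to the promoter. It is flanked on each side by a lox2272 and a loxP site, with the two pairs in opposing orientation (the DIO or FLEx arrangement). Without Cre the antisense cassette yields no protein. Cre inverts it through one lox pair, then excises a site through the other, locking the cassette in the sense orientation. The P2A peptide causes ribosomal skipping, so GCaMP6s and mBeRFP are made as separate polypeptides from one transcript. mBeRFP is a large-Stokes-shift monomeric red protein that can provide a calcium-independent signal alongside the green sensor. A WPRE and an SV40 polyadenylation signal follow the cassette to enhance transcript stability and processing. The construct is suited to calcium imaging or photometry in Cre-defined cell populations.
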