Features (pLannotate 1.2.2; 24 found; start..end, strand, type, name):
      1..249     +  enhancer       CMV enhancer (fragment): human cytomegalovirus immediate early enhancer
    251..528     +  promoter       chicken β-actin promoter: No description available
    529..664     +  intron         hybrid intron (fragment): hybrid between chicken β-actin (CBA) and minute virus of mice (MMV) introns (Gray et al., 2011)
    753..883     +  intron         chimeric intron (fragment): chimera between introns from chicken β-actin and rabbit β-globin
    944..977     +  protein_bind   lox2272: Cre-mediated recombination occurs in the 8-bp core sequence (GGATACTT). lox2272 sites are compatible with each other, but incompatible with loxP or loxN sites (Lee and Saito, 1988). Cre recombinase
    978..1027    -  intron         β-globin intron (fragment): internally truncated intron from human β-globin
   1028..1061    +  protein_bind   loxP: Cre-mediated recombination occurs in the 8-bp core sequence (GCATACAT). Cre recombinase
   1092..1796    -  CDS            mBeRFP: mBeRFP is a basic (constitutively fluorescent) long stokes shift fluorescent protein published in 2013, derived from Entacmaea quadricolor. It is reported to be a somewhat slowly-maturing monomer with moderate acid sensitivity.
   1797..1853    -  CDS            P2A: 2A peptide from porcine teschovirus-1 polyprotein Eukaryotic ribosomes fail to insert a peptide bond between the Gly and Pro residues, yielding separate polypeptides.
   1863..3212    -  CDS            GCaMP6s: improved fluorescent protein-based calcium sensor (Chen et al., 2013)
   3237..3270    -  protein_bind   lox2272: Cre-mediated recombination occurs in the 8-bp core sequence (GGATACTT). lox2272 sites are compatible with each other, but incompatible with loxP or loxN sites (Lee and Saito, 1988). Cre recombinase
   3271..3320    -  intron         β-globin intron (fragment): internally truncated intron from human β-globin
   3321..3354    -  protein_bind   loxP: Cre-mediated recombination occurs in the 8-bp core sequence (GCATACAT). Cre recombinase
   3367..3955    +  misc_feature   WPRE: woodchuck hepatitis virus posttranscriptional regulatory element
   3998..4119    -  polyA_signal   SV40 poly(A) signal: SV40 polyadenylation signal
   4142..4210    -  CDS            large T antigen (fragment): large T antigen from SV40 (simian virus 40)
   4281..4414    +  repeat_region  AAV2 ITR: inverted terminal repeat of adeno-associated virus serotype 2 inverted
   4408..4464    -  CDS            lacI (fragment): lac repressor; lacI; The lac repressor binds to the lac operator to inhibit transcription in E. coli. This inhibition can be relieved by adding lactose or isopropyl-β-D-thiogalactopyranoside (IPTG).
   4647..5235    -  rep_origin     ori: high-copy-number ColE1/pMB1/pBR322/pUC origin of replication
   5406..6266    -  CDS            AmpR: β-lactamase; bla; confers resistance to ampicillin, carbenicillin, and related antibiotics
   6267..6371    -  promoter       AmpR promoter: bla
   6424..6852    -  rep_origin     f1 ori (sequence partly withheld): f1 bacteriophage origin of replication; arrow indicates direction of (+) strand synthesis
   6857..6926    -  CDS            lacZα (fragment): LacZα fragment of β-galactosidase; lacZ fragment
   6921..7053    -  repeat_region  AAV2 ITR (fragment): inverted terminal repeat of adeno-associated virus serotype 2 inverted
>Addgene plasmid #175177 | pAAV-CBA-DIO-GCaMP6s-P2A-mBeRFP-WPRE-pA | addgene full sequence | sequence record 343479 | Addgene NGS Result
CCATTGACGTCAATAATGACGTATGTTCCCATAGTAACGCCAATAGGGACTTTCCATTGACGTCAATGGG
TGGAGTATTTACGGTAAACTGCCCACTTGGCAGTACATCAAGTGTATCATATGCCAAGTACGCCCCCTAT
TGACGTCAATGACGGTAAATGGCCCGCCTGGCATTATGCCCAGTACATGACCTTATGGGACTTTCCTACT
TGGCAGTACATCTACGTATTAGTCATCGCTATTACCATGGTCGAGGTGAGCCCCACGTTCTGCTTCACTC
TCCCCATCTCCCCCCCCTCCCCACCCCCAATTTTGTATTTATTTATTTTTTAATTATTTTGTGCAGCGAT
GGGGGCGGGGGGGGGGGGGGGGCGCGCGCCRGGGGGGGGGGGGGGGGGGGGGGGGGGGGGSGGGGSGRGG
SGGRGAGGTGCGGCGGCAGCCAATCAGAGCGGCGCGCTCCGAAAGTTTCCTTTTATGGCGAGGCGGCGGC
GGCGGCGGCCCTATAAAAAGCGAAGCGCGCGGCGGGCGGGAGTCGCTGCGCGCTGCCTTCGCCCCGTGCC
CCGCTCCGCCGCCGCCTCGCGCCGCCCGCCCCGGCTCTGACTGACCGCGTTACTCCCACAGGTGAGCGGG
CGGGACGGCCCTTCTCCTCCGGGCTGTAATTAGCGCTTGGTTTAATGACGGCTTGTTTCTTTTCTGTGGC
TGCGTGAAAGCCTTGAGGGGCTCCGGGAGGGCCCTTTGTGCGGGGGGAGCGGCTCGGGGCTGTCCGCGGG
GGGACGGCTGCCTTCGGGGGGGACGGGGCAGGGCGGGGTTCGGCTTCTGGCGTGTGACCGGCGGCTCTAG
AGCCTCTGCTAACCATGTTCATGCCTTCTTCTTTTTCCTACAGCTCCTGGGCAACGTGCTGGTTATTGTG
CTGTCTCATCATTTTGGCAAAGAATTGGATCTTATAACTTCGTATAGGATACTTTATACGAAGTTATGCA
GAATGGTAGCTGGATTGTAGCTGCTATTAGCAATATGAAACCTCTTAATAACTTCGTATAGCATACATTA
TACGAAGTTATACTAGTGCGGCCGCGGAATTCTTATTAAAGTTTGTGCCCCAGTTTGCTAGGGAGGTCGC
AGTATCTGGCCACAGCCACCTCGTGCTGCTCGACGGAGGTCTCTTTGTCGGCCTCCTTGATTCTTTCCAG
TCTTCTGTCCACATAGTAGACGCCGGGCATCTTGAGGTTCTTAGCGGGTTTCTTGGATCTGTATGTGGTC
TTGGCGTTGCAGATCAGGTGGCCCCCGCCCACGAGCTTCAGGGCCATGTAGTCTCTGCCTTCCAGGCCGC
CGTCAGCGGGGTACAGCATCTCGGTGCTGGCCTCCCAGCCGAGTGTTTTCTTCTGCATCACAGGGCCGTT
GGATGGGAAGTTCACCCCTCTGATCTTGACGTTGTAGATGAGGCAGCCGTCCTGGAGGCTGGTGTCCTGG
GTAGCGGTCAGCACGCCCCCGTCTTCGTATGTGGTGGATCTCTCCCATGTGAAGCCCTCAGGGAAGGACT
GCTTAAAGAAGTCGGGGATGCCCTGGGTGTGGTTGATGAAGGTCTTGCTGCCGTACATGAAGCTGGTAGC
CAGGATGTCGAAGGCGAAGGGGAGAGGGCCGCCCTCGACCACCTTGATTCTCATGGTCTGGGTGCCCTCG
TAGGGCTTGCCTTCGCCCTCGGATGTGCACTTGAAGTGGTGGTTGTTCACGGTGCCCTCCATGTACAGCT
TCATGTGCATGTTCTCCTTAATCAGCTCTTCGCCCTTAGACACCATAGGACCGGGGTTTTCTTCCACGTC
TCCTGCTTGCTTTAACAGAGAGAAGTTCGTGGCTCCGGATCCCTTCGCTGTCATCATTTGTACAAACTCT
TCGTAGTTTACCTGACCATCCCCATCGATGTCTGCTTCCCTGATCATTTCATCAACCTCTTCATCTGTTA
ACTTCTCTCCAAGGTTTGTCATCACGTGGCGAAGCTCTGCTGCACTGATGTAGCCATTGCCATCCTTATC
AAACACACCGAACGCTTCTCTAATTTCTTCTTCCGTGTCCCTGTATTTCATTTTTCTTGCCATCATTGTC
AGGAACTCAGGGAAGTCGATTGTGCCGTCACCGTCGGCATCTACTTCATTGATCATGTCCTGCAGCTCTG
CTTCTGTGGGGTTCTGCCCCAGAGACCGCATCACCGTCCCCAGCTCCTTGGTTGTTATTGTCCCATCCCC
GTCCTTGTCAAATAGGGAGAAAGCCTCTTTAAATTCTGCGATCTGCTCTTCAGTCAGTTGGTCCGGCAGG
TTGTACTCCAGCTTGTGCCCCAGGATGTTGCCGTCCTCCTTGAAGTCGATGCCCTTCAGCTCGATGCGGT
TCACCAGGGTGTCGCCCTCGAACTTCACCTCGGCGCGGGTCTTGTAGTTGCCGTCGTCCTTGAAGAAGAT
GGTGCGCTCCTGGATGTAGCCTTCGGGCATGGCGGACTTGAAGAAGTCGTGCTGCTTCATGTGGTCGGGG
TAGCGGCTGAAGCACTGCACGCCGTAGGTCAGGGTGGTCACGAGGGTGGGCCAGGGCACGGGCAGCTTGC
CGGTGGTGCAGATGAACTTCAGGGTCAGCTTGCCGTAGGTGGCATCGCCCTCACCCTCGCCGGACACGCT
GAACTTGTGGCCGTTTACGTCGCCGTCCAGCTCGACCAGGATGGGCACCACCCCGGTGAACAGCTCCTCG
CCCTTGCTCACCATGCTCCCTCCGGTACCGCCCTTGTACAGCTCGTCCATGCCGAGAGTGATCCCGGCGG
CGGTCACGAACTCCAGCAGGACCATGTGATCGCGCTTCTCGTTGGGGTCTTTCGAAAGTTTGGACTGCAC
GCTCAGGTAGTGGTTGTCGGGCAGCAGCACGGGGCCGTCGCCGATGGGGGTGTTCTGCTGGTAGTGGTAG
GCGAGCTGCACGCCGCCGTCCTCGATGTTGTGGCGGATGTGGAAGTTCGCCTTGATGCCGTTCTTCTGCT
TGTCGGCCTTGATATAGACGTTCTCGAGTGAGCTCAGCCGACCTATAGCTCTGACTGCGTGACCTGTCTT
ATTCCACTTACGACGTGATGAGTCGACCATGGTGGCGAGATCCTTATCGTCATCGTCGTACAGATCCCGA
CCCATTTGCTGTCCACCAGTCATGCTAGCCATACCATGATGATGATGATGATGAGAACCCATGGTGGCAC
CGGTACTAGTCTCGAGATAACTTCGTATAAAGTATCCTATACGAAGTTATTTGCCTTAACCCAGAAATTA
TCACTGTTATTCTTTAGAATGGTGCAAAGAATAACTTCGTATAATGTATGCTATACGAAGTTATAAGCTT
ATCGATAATCAACCTCTGGATTACAAAATTTGTGAAAGATTGACTGGTATTCTTAACTATGTTGCTCCTT
TTACGCTATGTGGATACGCTGCTTTAATGCCTTTGTATCATGCTATTGCTTCCCGTATGGCTTTCATTTT
CTCCTCCTTGTATAAATCCTGGTTGCTGTCTCTTTATGAGGAGTTGTGGCCCGTTGTCAGGCAACGTGGC
GTGGTGTGCACTGTGTTTGCTGACGCAACCCCCACTGGTTGGGGCATTGCCACCACCTGTCAGCTCCTTT
CCGGGACTTTCGCTTTCCCCCTCCCTATTGCCACGGCGGAACTCATCGCCGCCTGCCTTGCCCGCTGCTG
GACAGGGGCTCGGCTGTTGGGCACTGACAATTCCGTGGTGTTGTCGGGGAAATCATCGTCCTTTCCTTGG
CTGCTCGCCTGTGTTGCCACCTGGATTCTGCGCGGGACGTCCTTCTGCTACGTCCCTTCGGCCCTCAATC
CAGCGGACCTTCCTTCCCGCGGCCTGCTGCCGGCTCTGCGGCCTCTTCCGCGTCTTCGCCTTCGCCCTCA
GACGAGTCGGATCTCCCTTTGGGCCGCCTCCCCGCATCGATACCGTCGACCCGGGCGGCCGCTTCGAGCA
GACATGATAAGATACATTGATGAGTTTGGACAAACCACAACTAGAATGCAGTGAAAAAAATGCTTTATTT
GTGAAATTTGTGATGCTATTGCTTTATTTGTAACCATTATAAGCTGCAATAAACAAGTTAACAACAACAA
TTGCATTCATTTTATGTTTCAGGTTCAGGGGGAGATGTGGGAGGTTTTTTAAAGCAAGTAAAACCTCTAC
AAATGTGGTAAAATCGATAAGGATCTTCCTAGAGCATGGCTACGTAGATAAGTAGCATGGCGGGTTAATC
ATTAACTACAAGGAACCCCTAGTGATGGAGTTGGCCACTCCCTCTCTGCGCGCTCGCTCGCTCACTGAGG
CCGGGCGACCAAAGGTCGCCCGACGCCCGGGCTTTGCCCGGGCGGCCTCAGTGAGCGAGCGAGCGCGCAG
CTGCATTAATGAATCGGCCAACGCGCGGGGAGAGGCGGTTTGCGTATTGGGCGCTCTTCCGCTTCCTCGC
TCACTGACTCGCTGCGCTCGGTCGTTCGGCTGCGGCGAGCGGTATCAGCTCACTCAAAGGCGGTAATACG
GTTATCCACAGAATCAGGGGATAACGCAGGAAAGAACATGTGAGCAAAAGGCCAGCAAAAGGCCAGGAAC
CGTAAAAAGGCCGCGTTGCTGGCGTTTTTCCATAGGCTCCGCCCCCCTGACGAGCATCACAAAAATCGAC
GCTCAAGTCAGAGGTGGCGAAACCCGACAGGACTATAAAGATACCAGGCGTTTCCCCCTGGAAGCTCCCT
CGTGCGCTCTCCTGTTCCGACCCTGCCGCTTACCGGATACCTGTCCGCCTTTCTCCCTTCGGGAAGCGTG
GCGCTTTCTCATAGCTCACGCTGTAGGTATCTCAGTTCGGTGTAGGTCGTTCGCTCCAAGCTGGGCTGTG
TGCACGAACCCCCCGTTCAGCCCGACCGCTGCGCCTTATCCGGTAACTATCGTCTTGAGTCCAACCCGGT
AAGACACGACTTATCGCCACTGGCAGCAGCCACTGGTAACAGGATTAGCAGAGCGAGGTATGTAGGCGGT
GCTACAGAGTTCTTGAAGTGGTGGCCTAACTACGGCTACACTAGAAGAACAGTATTTGGTATCTGCGCTC
TGCTGAAGCCAGTTACCTTCGGAAAAAGAGTTGGTAGCTCTTGATCCGGCAAACAAACCACCGCTGGTAG
CGGTGGTTTTTTTGTTTGCAAGCAGCAGATTACGCGCAGAAAAAAAGGATCTCAAGAAGATCCTTTGATC
TTTTCTACGGGGTCTGACGCTCAGTGGAACGAAAACTCACGTTAAGGGATTTTGGTCATGAGATTATCAA
AAAGGATCTTCACCTAGATCCTTTTAAATTAAAAATGAAGTTTTAAATCAATCTAAAGTATATATGAGTA
AACTTGGTCTGACAGTTACCAATGCTTAATCAGTGAGGCACCTATCTCAGCGATCTGTCTATTTCGTTCA
TCCATAGTTGCCTGACTCCCCGTCGTGTAGATAACTACGATACGGGAGGGCTTACCATCTGGCCCCAGTG
CTGCAATGATACCGCGAGACCCACGCTCACCGGCTCCAGATTTATCAGCAATAAACCAGCCAGCCGGAAG
GGCCGAGCGCAGAAGTGGTCCTGCAACTTTATCCGCCTCCATCCAGTCTATTAATTGTTGCCGGGAAGCT
AGAGTAAGTAGTTCGCCAGTTAATAGTTTGCGCAACGTTGTTGCCATTGCTACAGGCATCGTGGTGTCAC
GCTCGTCGTTTGGTATGGCTTCATTCAGCTCCGGTTCCCAACGATCAAGGCGAGTTACATGATCCCCCAT
GTTGTGCAAAAAAGCGGTTAGCTCCTTCGGTCCTCCGATCGTTGTCAGAAGTAAGTTGGCCGCAGTGTTA
TCACTCATGGTTATGGCAGCACTGCATAATTCTCTTACTGTCATGCCATCCGTAAGATGCTTTTCTGTGA
CTGGTGAGTACTCAACCAAGTCATTCTGAGAATAGTGTATGCGGCGACCGAGTTGCTCTTGCCCGGCGTC
AATACGGGATAATACCGCGCCACATAGCAGAACTTTAAAAGTGCTCATCATTGGAAAACGTTCTTCGGGG
CGAAAACTCTCAAGGATCTTACCGCTGTTGAGATCCAGTTCGATGTAACCCACTCGTGCACCCAACTGAT
CTTCAGCATCTTTTACTTTCACCAGCGTTTCTGGGTGAGCAAAAACAGGAAGGCAAAATGCCGCAAAAAA
GGGAATAAGGGCGACACGGAAATGTTGAATACTCATACTCTTCCTTTTTCAATATTATTGAAGCATTTAT
CAGGGTTATTGTCTCATGAGCGGATACATATTTGAATGTATTTAGAAAAATAAACAAATAGGGGTTCCGC
GCACATTTCCCCGAAAAGTGCCACCTAAATTGTAAGCGTTAATATTTTGTTAAAATTCGCGTTAAATTTT
TGTTAAATCAGCTCATTTTTTAACCAATAGGCCGAAATCGGCAAAATCCCTTATAAATCAAAAGAATAGA
CCGAGATAGGGT
[37 nt withheld, positions 6523-6559]
AAAGAACGTGGACTCCAACGTCAAAGG
[49 nt withheld, positions 6587-6635]
T
[91 nt withheld, positions 6637-6727]
G
[124 nt withheld, positions 6729-6852]
CCCATTCGCCATTCAGGCTGCGCAACTGTTGGGAAGGGCGATCGGTGCGGGCCTCTTCGCTATTACGCCA
GCTGCGCGCTCGCTCGCTCACTGAGGCCGCCCGGGCAAAGCCCGGGCGTCGGGCGACCTTTGGTCGCCCG
GCCTCAGTGAGCGAGCGAGCGCGCAGAGAGGGAGTGGCCAACTCCATCACTAGGGGTTCCTTGTAGTTAA
TGATTAACCCGCCATGCTACTTATCTACGTAGCCATGCTCTAGGAAGAGTA
