>Addgene plasmid #175177 | pAAV-CBA-DIO-GCaMP6s-P2A-mBeRFP-WPRE-pA | depositor partial sequence | sequence record 339591 | pAAV-CBA-DIO-GCaMP6s-P2A-mBeRFP-WPRE-pA sequence 7116 bps
CCATTGACGTCAATAATGACGTATGTTCCCATAGTAACGCCAATAGGGACTTTCCATTGACGTCAATGGG
TGGAGTATTTACGGTAAACTGCCCACTTGGCAGTACATCAAGTGTATCATATGCCAAGTACGCCCCCTAT
TGACGTCAATGACGGTAAATGGCCCGCCTGGCATTATGCCCAGTACATGACCTTATGGGACTTTCCTACT
TGGCAGTACATCTACGTATTAGTCATCGCTATTACCATGGTCGAGGTGAGCCCCACGTTCTGCTTCACTC
TCCCCATCTCCCCCCCCTCCCCACCCCCAATTTTGTATTTATTTATTTTTTAATTATTTTGTGCAGCGAT
GGGGGCGGGGGGGGGGGGGGGGCGCGCGCCAGGCGGGGCGGGGCGGGGCGAGGGGCGGGGCGGGGCGAGG
CGGAGAGGTGCGGCGGCAGCCAATCAGAGCGGCGCGCTCCGAAAGTTTCCTTTTATGGCGAGGCGGCGGC
GGCGGCGGCCCTATAAAAAGCGAAGCGCGCGGCGGGCGGGAGTCGCTGCGACGCTGCCTTCGCCCCGTGC
CCCGCTCCGCCGCCGCCTCGCGCCGCCCGCCCCGGCTCTGACTGACCGCGTTACTCCCACAGGTGAGCGG
GCGGGACGGCCCTTCTCCTCCGGGCTGTAATTAGCGCTTGGTTTAATGACGGCTTGTTTCTTTTCTGTGG
CTGCGTGAAAGCCTTGAGGGGCTCCGGGAGGGCCCTTTGTGCGGGGGGAGCGGCTCGGGGCTGTCCGCGG
GGGGACGGCTGCCTTCGGGGGGGACGGGGCAGGGCGGGGTTCGGCTTCTGGCGTGTGACCGGCGGCTCTA
GAGCCTCTGCTAACCATGTTCATGCCTTCTTCTTTTTCCTACAGCTCCTGGGCAACGTGCTGGTTATTGT
GCTGTCTCATCATTTTGGCAAAGAATTGGATCTTATAACTTCGTATAGGATACTTTATACGAAGTTATGC
AGAATGGTAGCTGGATTGTAGCTGCTATTAGCAATATGAAACCTCTTAATAACTTCGTATAGCATACATT
ATACGAAGTTATACTAGTGCGGCCGCGGAATTCTTATTAAAGTTTGTGCCCCAGTTTGCTAGGGAGGTCG
CAGTATCTGGCCACAGCCACCTCGTGCTGCTCGACGGAGGTCTCTTTGTCGGCCTCCTTGATTCTTTCCA
GTCTTCTGTCCACATAGTAGACGCCGGGCATCTTGAGGTTCTTAGCGGGTTTCTTGGATCTGTATGTGGT
CTTGGCGTTGCAGATCAGGTGGCCCCCGCCCACGAGCTTCAGGGCCATGTAGTCTCTGCCTTCCAGGCCG
CCGTCAGCGGGGTACAGCATCTCGGTGCTGGCCTCCCAGCCGAGTGTTTTCTTCTGCATCACAGGGCCGT
TGGATGGGAAGTTCACCCCTCTGATCTTGACGTTGTAGATGAGGCAGCCGTCCTGGAGGCTGGTGTCCTG
GGTAGCGGTCAGCACGCCCCCGTCTTCGTATGTGGTGGATCTCTCCCATGTGAAGCCCTCAGGGAAGGAC
TGCTTAAAGAAGTCGGGGATGCCCTGGGTGTGGTTGATGAAGGTCTTGCTGCCGTACATGAAGCTGGTAG
CCAGGATGTCGAAGGCGAAGGGGAGAGGGCCGCCCTCGACCACCTTGATTCTCATGGTCTGGGTGCCCTC
GTAGGGCTTGCCTTCGCCCTCGGATGTGCACTTGAAGTGGTGGTTGTTCACGGTGCCCTCCATGTACAGC
TTCATGTGCATGTTCTCCTTAATCAGCTCTTCGCCCTTAGACACCATAGGACCGGGGTTTTCTTCCACGT
CTCCTGCTTGCTTTAACAGAGAGAAGTTCGTGGCTCCGGATCCCTTCGCTGTCATCATTTGTACAAACTC
TTCGTAGTTTACCTGACCATCCCCATCGATGTCTGCTTCCCTGATCATTTCATCAACCTCTTCATCTGTT
AACTTCTCTCCAAGGTTTGTCATCACGTGGCGAAGCTCTGCTGCACTGATGTAGCCATTGCCATCCTTAT
CAAACACACCGAACGCTTCTCTAATTTCTTCTTCCGTGTCCCTGTATTTCATTTTTCTTGCCATCATTGT
CAGGAACTCAGGGAAGTCGATTGTGCCGTCACCGTCGGCATCTACTTCATTGATCATGTCCTGCAGCTCT
GCTTCTGTGGGGTTCTGCCCCAGAGACCGCATCACCGTCCCCAGCTCCTTGGTTGTTATTGTCCCATCCC
CGTCCTTGTCAAATAGGGAGAAAGCCTCTTTAAATTCTGCGATCTGCTCTTCAGTCAGTTGGTCCGGCAG
GTTGTACTCCAGCTTGTGCCCCAGGATGTTGCCGTCCTCCTTGAAGTCGATGCCCTTCAGCTCGATGCGG
TTCACCAGGGTGTCGCCCTCGAACTTCACCTCGGCGCGGGTCTTGTAGTTGCCGTCGTCCTTGAAGAAGA
TGGTGCGCTCCTGGATGTAGCCTTCGGGCATGGCGGACTTGAAGAAGTCGTGCTGCTTCATGTGGTCGGG
GTAGCGGCTGAAGCACTGCACGCCGTAGGTCAGGGTGGTCACGAGGGTGGGCCAGGGCACGGGCAGCTTG
CCGGTGGTGCAGATGAACTTCAGGGTCAGCTTGCCGTAGGTGGCATCGCCCTCACCCTCGCCGGACACGC
TGAACTTGTGGCCGTTTACGTCGCCGTCCAGCTCGACCAGGATGGGCACCACCCCGGTGAACAGCTCCTC
GCCCTTGCTCACCATGCTCCCTCCGGTACCGCCCTTGTACAGCTCGTCCATGCCGAGAGTGATCCCGGCG
GCGGTCACGAACTCCAGCAGGACCATGTGATCGCGCTTCTCGTTGGGGTCTTTCGAAAGTTTGGACTGCA
CGCTCAGGTAGTGGTTGTCGGGCAGCAGCACGGGGCCGTCGCCGATGGGGGTGTTCTGCTGGTAGTGGTA
GGCGAGCTGCACGCCGCCGTCCTCGATGTTGTGGCGGATGTGGAAGTTCGCCTTGATGCCGTTCTTCTGC
TTGTCGGCCTTGATATAGACGTTCTCGAGTGAGCTCAGCCGACCTATAGCTCTGACTGCGTGACCTGTCT
TATTCCACTTACGACGTGATGAGTCGACCATGGTGGCGAGATCCTTATCGTCATCGTCGTACAGATCCCG
ACCCATTTGCTGTCCACCAGTCATGCTAGCCATACCATGATGATGATGATGATGAGAACCCATGGTGGCA
CCGGTACTAGTCTCGAGATAACTTCGTATAAAGTATCCTATACGAAGTTATTTGCCTTAACCCAGAAATT
ATCACTGTTATTCTTTAGAATGGTGCAAAGAATAACTTCGTATAATGTATGCTATACGAAGTTATAAGCT
TATCGATAATCAACCTCTGGATTACAAAATTTGTGAAAGATTGACTGGTATTCTTAACTATGTTGCTCCT
TTTACGCTATGTGGATACGCTGCTTTAATGCCTTTGTATCATGCTATTGCTTCCCGTATGGCTTTCATTT
TCTCCTCCTTGTATAAATCCTGGTTGCTGTCTCTTTATGAGGAGTTGTGGCCCGTTGTCAGGCAACGTGG
CGTGGTGTGCACTGTGTTTGCTGACGCAACCCCCACTGGTTGGGGCATTGCCACCACCTGTCAGCTCCTT
TCCGGGACTTTCGCTTTCCCCCTCCCTATTGCCACGGCGGAACTCATCGCCGCCTGCCTTGCCCGCTGCT
GGACAGGGGCTCGGCTGTTGGGCACTGACAATTCCGTGGTGTTGTCGGGGAAATCATCGTCCTTTCCTTG
GCTGCTCGCCTGTGTTGCCACCTGGATTCTGCGCGGGACGTCCTTCTGCTACGTCCCTTCGGCCCTCAAT
CCAGCGGACCTTCCTTCCCGCGGCCTGCTGCCGGCTCTGCGGCCTCTTCCGCGTCTTCGCCTTCGCCCTC
AGACGAGTCGGATCTCCCTTTGGGCCGCCTCCCCGCATCGATACCGTCGACCCGGGCGGCCGCTTCGAGC
AGACATGATAAGATACATTGATGAGTTTGGACAAACCACAACTAGAATGCAGTGAAAAAAATGCTTTATT
TGTGAAATTTGTGATGCTATTGCTTTATTTGTAACCATTATAAGCTGCAATAAACAAGTTAACAACAACA
ATTGCATTCATTTTATGTTTCAGGTTCAGGGGGAGATGTGGGAGGTTTTTTAAAGCAAGTAAAACCTCTA
CAAATGTGGTAAAATCGATAAGGATCTTCCTAGAGCATGGCTACGTAGATAAGTAGCATGGCGGGTTAAT
CATTAACTACAAGGAACCCCTAGTGATGGAGTTGGCCACTCCCTCTCTGCGCGCTCGCTCGCTCACTGAG
GCCGGGCGACCAAAGGTCGCCCGACGCCCGGGCTTTGCCCGGGCGGCCTCAGTGAGCGAGCGAGCGCGCA
GCTGCATTAATGAATCGGCCAACGCGCGGGGAGAGGCGGTTTGCGTATTGGGCGCTCTTCCGCTTCCTCG
CTCACTGACTCGCTGCGCTCGGTCGTTCGGCTGCGGCGAGCGGTATCAGCTCACTCAAAGGCGGTAATAC
GGTTATCCACAGAATCAGGGGATAACGCAGGAAAGAACATGTGAGCAAAAGGCCAGCAAAAGGCCAGGAA
CCGTAAAAAGGCCGCGTTGCTGGCGTTTTTCCATAGGCTCCGCCCCCCTGACGAGCATCACAAAAATCGA
CGCTCAAGTCAGAGGTGGCGAAACCCGACAGGACTATAAAGATACCAGGCGTTTCCCCCTGGAAGCTCCC
TCGTGCGCTCTCCTGTTCCGACCCTGCCGCTTACCGGATACCTGTCCGCCTTTCTCCCTTCGGGAAGCGT
GGCGCTTTCTCATAGCTCACGCTGTAGGTATCTCAGTTCGGTGTAGGTCGTTCGCTCCAAGCTGGGCTGT
GTGCACGAACCCCCCGTTCAGCCCGACCGCTGCGCCTTATCCGGTAACTATCGTCTTGAGTCCAACCCGG
TAAGACACGACTTATCGCCACTGGCAGCAGCCACTGGTAACAGGATTAGCAGAGCGAGGTATGTAGGCGG
TGCTACAGAGTTCTTGAAGTGGTGGCCTAACTACGGCTACACTAGAAGAACAGTATTTGGTATCTGCGCT
CTGCTGAAGCCAGTTACCTTCGGAAAAAGAGTTGGTAGCTCTTGATCCGGCAAACAAACCACCGCTGGTA
GCGGTGGTTTTTTTGTTTGCAAGCAGCAGATTACGCGCAGAAAAAAAGGATCTCAAGAAGATCCTTTGAT
CTTTTCTACGGGGTCTGACGCTCAGTGGAACGAAAACTCACGTTAAGGGATTTTGGTCATGAGATTATCA
AAAAGGATCTTCACCTAGATCCTTTTAAATTAAAAATGAAGTTTTAAATCAATCTAAAGTATATATGAGT
AAACTTGGTCTGACAGTTACCAATGCTTAATCAGTGAGGCACCTATCTCAGCGATCTGTCTATTTCGTTC
ATCCATAGTTGCCTGACTCCCCGTCGTGTAGATAACTACGATACGGGAGGGCTTACCATCTGGCCCCAGT
GCTGCAATGATACCGCGAGACCCACGCTCACCGGCTCCAGATTTATCAGCAATAAACCAGCCAGCCGGAA
GGGCCGAGCGCAGAAGTGGTCCTGCAACTTTATCCGCCTCCATCCAGTCTATTAATTGTTGCCGGGAAGC
TAGAGTAAGTAGTTCGCCAGTTAATAGTTTGCGCAACGTTGTTGCCATTGCTACAGGCATCGTGGTGTCA
CGCTCGTCGTTTGGTATGGCTTCATTCAGCTCCGGTTCCCAACGATCAAGGCGAGTTACATGATCCCCCA
TGTTGTGCAAAAAAGCGGTTAGCTCCTTCGGTCCTCCGATCGTTGTCAGAAGTAAGTTGGCCGCAGTGTT
ATCACTCATGGTTATGGCAGCACTGCATAATTCTCTTACTGTCATGCCATCCGTAAGATGCTTTTCTGTG
ACTGGTGAGTACTCAACCAAGTCATTCTGAGAATAGTGTATGCGGCGACCGAGTTGCTCTTGCCCGGCGT
CAATACGGGATAATACCGCGCCACATAGCAGAACTTTAAAAGTGCTCATCATTGGAAAACGTTCTTCGGG
GCGAAAACTCTCAAGGATCTTACCGCTGTTGAGATCCAGTTCGATGTAACCCACTCGTGCACCCAACTGA
TCTTCAGCATCTTTTACTTTCACCAGCGTTTCTGGGTGAGCAAAAACAGGAAGGCAAAATGCCGCAAAAA
AGGGAATAAGGGCGACACGGAAATGTTGAATACTCATACTCTTCCTTTTTCAATATTATTGAAGCATTTA
TCAGGGTTATTGTCTCATGAGCGGATACATATTTGAATGTATTTAGAAAAATAAACAAATAGGGGTTCCG
CGCACATTTCCCCGAAAAGTGCCACCTAAATTGTAAGCGTTAATATTTTGTTAAAATTCGCGTTAAATTT
TTGTTAAATCAGCTCATTTTTTAACCAATAGGCCGAAATCGGCAAAATCCCTTATAAATCAAAAGAATAG
ACCGAGATAGGGT
[37 nt withheld, positions 6524-6560]
AAAGAACGTGGACTCCAACGTCAAAGG
[49 nt withheld, positions 6588-6636]
T
[91 nt withheld, positions 6638-6728]
G
[124 nt withheld, positions 6730-6853]
CCCATTCGCCATTCAGGCTGCGCAACTGTTGGGAAGGGCGATCGGTGCGGGCCTCTTCGCTATTACGCCA
GCTGCGCGCTCGCTCGCTCACTGAGGCCGCCCGGGCAAAGCCCGGGCGTCGGGCGACCTTTGGTCGCCCG
GCCTCAGTGAGCGAGCGAGCGCGCAGAGAGGGAGTGGCCAACTCCATCACTAGGGGTTCCTTGTAGTTAA
TGATTAACCCGCCATGCTACTTATCTACGTAGCCATGCTCTAGGAAGATCGTA
